>Addgene plasmid #110850 | pLenti-HF1-P2A-Puro | addgene full sequence | sequence record 211424 | Addgene NGS Result
CTTGTAGTCTTGCAACATGGTAACGATGAGTTAGCAACATGCCTTACAAGGAGAGAAAAAGCACCGTGCA
TGCCGATTGGTGGAAGTAAGGTGGTACGATCGTGCCTTATTAGGAAGGCAACAGACGGGTCTGACATGGA
TTGGACGAACCACTGAATTGCCGCATTGCAGAGATATTGTATTTAAGTGCCTAGCTCGATACATAAACGG
GTCTCTCTGGTTAGACCAGATCTGAGCCTGGGAGCTCTCTGGCTAACTAGGGAACCCACTGCTTAAGCCT
CAATAAAGCTTGCCTTGAGTGCTTCAAGTAGTGTGTGCCCGTCTGTTGTGTGACTCTGGTAACTAGAGAT
CCCTCAGACCCTTTTAGTCAGTGTGGAAAATCTCTAGCAGTGGCGCCCGAACAGGGACTTGAAAGCGAAA
GGGAAACCAGAGGAGCTCTCTCGACGCAGGACTCGGCTTGCTGAAGCGCGCACGGCAAGAGGCGAGGGGC
GGCGACTGGTGAGTACGCCAAAAATTTTGACTAGCGGAGGCTAGAAGGAGAGAGATGGGTGCGAGAGCGT
CAGTATTAAGCGGGGGAGAATTAGATCGCGATGGGAAAAAATTCGGTTAAGGCCAGGGGGAAAGAAAAAA
TATAAATTAAAACATATAGTATGGGCAAGCAGGGAGCTAGAACGATTCGCAGTTAATCCTGGCCTGTTAG
AAACATCAGAAGGCTGTAGACAAATACTGGGACAGCTACAACCATCCCTTCAGACAGGATCAGAAGAACT
TAGATCATTATATAATACAGTAGCAACCCTCTATTGTGTGCATCAAAGGATAGAGATAAAAGACACCAAG
GAAGCTTTAGACAAGATAGAGGAAGAGCAAAACAAAAGTAAGACCACCGCACAGCAAGCGGCCGCTGATC
TTCAGACCTGGAGGAGGAGATATGAGGGACAATTGGAGAAGTGAATTATATAAATATAAAGTAGTAAAAA
TTGAACCATTAGGAGTAGCACCCACCAAGGCAAAGAGAAGAGTGGTGCAGAGAGAAAAAAGAGCAGTGGG
AATAGGAGCTTTGTTCCTTGGGTTCTTGGGAGCAGCAGGAAGCACTATGGGCGCAGCGTCAATGACGCTG
ACGGTACAGGCCAGACAATTATTGTCTGGTATAGTGCAGCAGCAGAACAATTTGCTGAGGGCTATTGAGG
CGCAACAGCATCTGTTGCAACTCACAGTCTGGGGCATCAAGCAGCTCCAGGCAAGAATCCTGGCTGTGGA
AAGATACCTAAAGGATCAACAGCTCCTGGGGATTTGGGGTTGCTCTGGAAAACTCATTTGCACCACTGCT
GTGCCTTGGAATGCTAGTTGGAGTAATAAATCTCTGGAACAGATTTGGAATCACACGACCTGGATGGAGT
GGGACAGAGAAATTAACAATTACACAAGCTTAATACACTCCTTAATTGAAGAATCGCAAAACCAGCAAGA
AAAGAATGAACAAGAATTATTGGAATTAGATAAATGGGCAAGTTTGTGGAATTGGTTTAACATAACAAAT
TGGCTGTGGTATATAAAATTATTCATAATGATAGTAGGAGGCTTGGTAGGTTTAAGAATAGTTTTTGCTG
TACTTTCTATAGTGAATAGAGTTAGGCAGGGATATTCACCATTATCGTTTCAGACCCACCTCCCAACCCC
GAGGGGACCCAGACCACAATTTTAAAAGAAAAGGGGGGATTGGGGGGTACAGTGCAGGGGAAAGAATAGT
AGACATAATAGCAACAGACATACAAACTAAAGAATTACAAAAACAAATTACAAAAATTCAAAATTTTCGG
GTTTATTACAGGGACAGCAGAGATCCACTTTGGCGCCGGCTCGAGTGGCTCCGGTGCCCGTCAGTGGGCA
GAGCGCACATCGCCCACAGTCCCCGAGAAGTTGGGGGGAGGGGTCGGCAATTGAACCGGTGCCTAGAGAA
GGTGGCGCGGGGTAAACTGGGAAAGTGATGTCGTGTACTGGCTCCGCCTTTTTCCCGAGGGTGGGGGAGA
ACCGTATATAAGTGCAGTAGTCGCCGTGAACGTTCTTTTTCGCAACGGGTTTGCCGCCAGAACACAGGTG
TCGTGACGCGGGATCCGCCACCATGGATAAAAAGTATTCTATTGGTTTAGACATCGGCACTAATTCCGTT
GGATGGGCTGTCATAACCGATGAATACAAAGTACCTTCAAAGAAATTTAAGGTGTTGGGGAACACAGACC
GTCATTCGATTAAAAAGAATCTTATCGGTGCCCTCCTATTCGATAGTGGCGAAACGGCAGAGGCGACTCG
CCTGAAACGAACCGCTCGGAGAAGGTATACACGTCGCAAGAACCGAATATGTTACTTACAAGAAATTTTT
AGCAATGAGATGGCCAAAGTTGACGATTCTTTCTTTCACCGTTTGGAAGAGTCCTTCCTTGTCGAAGAGG
ACAAGAAACATGAACGGCACCCCATCTTTGGAAACATAGTAGATGAGGTGGCATATCATGAAAAGTACCC
AACGATTTATCACCTCAGAAAAAAGCTAGTTGACTCAACTGATAAAGCGGACCTGAGGTTAATCTACTTG
GCTCTTGCCCATATGATAAAGTTCCGTGGGCACTTTCTCATTGAGGGTGATCTAAATCCGGACAACTCGG
ATGTCGACAAACTGTTCATCCAGTTAGTACAAACCTATAATCAGTTGTTTGAAGAGAACCCTATAAATGC
AAGTGGCGTGGATGCGAAGGCTATTCTTAGCGCCCGCCTCTCTAAATCCCGACGGCTAGAAAACCTGATC
GCACAATTACCCGGAGAGAAGAAAAATGGGTTGTTCGGTAACCTTATAGCGCTCTCACTAGGCCTGACAC
CAAATTTTAAGTCGAACTTCGACTTAGCTGAAGATGCCAAATTGCAGCTTAGTAAGGACACGTACGATGA
CGATCTCGACAATCTACTGGCACAAATTGGAGATCAGTATGCGGACTTATTTTTGGCTGCCAAAAACCTT
AGCGATGCAATCCTCCTATCTGACATACTGAGAGTTAATACTGAGATTACCAAGGCGCCGTTATCCGCTT
CAATGATCAAAAGGTACGATGAACATCACCAAGACTTGACACTTCTCAAGGCCCTAGTCCGTCAGCAACT
GCCTGAGAAATATAAGGAAATATTCTTTGATCAGTCGAAAAACGGGTACGCAGGTTATATTGACGGCGGA
GCGAGTCAAGAGGAATTCTACAAGTTTATCAAACCCATATTAGAGAAGATGGATGGGACGGAAGAGTTGC
TTGTAAAACTCAATCGCGAAGATCTACTGCGAAAGCAGCGGACTTTCGACAACGGTAGCATTCCACATCA
AATCCACTTAGGCGAATTGCATGCTATACTTAGAAGGCAGGAGGATTTTTATCCGTTCCTCAAAGACAAT
CGTGAAAAGATTGAGAAAATCCTAACCTTTCGCATACCTTACTATGTGGGACCCCTGGCCCGAGGGAACT
CTCGGTTCGCATGGATGACAAGAAAGTCCGAAGAAACGATTACTCCCTGGAATTTTGAGGAAGTTGTCGA
TAAAGGTGCGTCAGCTCAATCGTTCATCGAGAGGATGACCGCCTTTGACAAGAATTTACCGAACGAAAAA
GTATTGCCTAAGCACAGTTTACTTTACGAGTATTTCACAGTGTACAATGAACTCACGAAAGTTAAGTATG
TCACTGAGGGCATGCGTAAACCCGCCTTTCTAAGCGGAGAACAGAAGAAAGCAATAGTAGATCTGTTATT
CAAGACCAACCGCAAAGTGACAGTTAAGCAATTGAAAGAGGACTACTTTAAGAAAATTGAATGCTTCGAT
TCTGTCGAGATCTCCGGGGTAGAAGATCGATTTAATGCGTCACTTGGTACGTATCATGACCTCCTAAAGA
TAATTAAAGATAAGGACTTCCTGGATAACGAAGAGAATGAAGATATCTTAGAAGATATAGTGTTGACTCT
TACCCTCTTTGAAGATCGGGAAATGATTGAGGAAAGACTAAAAACATACGCTCACCTGTTCGACGATAAG
GTTATGAAACAGTTAAAGAGGCGTCGCTATACGGGCTGGGGAGCCTTGTCGCGGAAACTTATCAACGGGA
TAAGAGACAAGCAAAGTGGTAAAACTATTCTCGATTTTCTAAAGAGCGACGGCTTCGCCAATAGGAACTT
TATGGCCCTGATCCATGATGACTCTTTAACCTTCAAAGAGGATATACAAAAGGCACAGGTTTCCGGACAA
GGGGACTCATTGCACGAACATATTGCGAATCTTGCTGGTTCGCCAGCCATCAAAAAGGGCATACTCCAGA
CAGTCAAAGTAGTGGATGAGCTAGTTAAGGTCATGGGACGTCACAAACCGGAAAACATTGTAATCGAGAT
GGCACGCGAAAATCAAACGACTCAGAAGGGGCAAAAAAACAGTCGAGAGCGGATGAAGAGAATAGAAGAG
GGTATTAAAGAACTGGGCAGCCAGATCTTAAAGGAGCATCCTGTGGAAAATACCCAATTGCAGAACGAGA
AACTTTACCTCTATTACCTACAAAATGGAAGGGACATGTATGTTGATCAGGAACTGGACATAAACCGTTT
ATCTGATTACGACGTCGATCACATTGTACCCCAATCCTTTTTGAAGGACGATTCAATCGACAATAAAGTG
CTTACACGCTCGGATAAGAACCGAGGGAAAAGTGACAATGTTCCAAGCGAGGAAGTCGTAAAGAAAATGA
AGAACTATTGGCGGCAGCTCCTAAATGCGAAACTGATAACGCAAAGAAAGTTCGATAACTTAACTAAAGC
TGAGAGGGGTGGCTTGTCTGAACTTGACAAGGCCGGATTTATTAAACGTCAGCTCGTGGAAACCCGCGCC
ATCACAAAGCATGTTGCGCAGATACTAGATTCCCGAATGAATACGAAATACGACGAGAACGATAAGCTGA
TTCGGGAAGTCAAAGTAATCACTTTAAAGTCAAAATTGGTGTCGGACTTCAGAAAGGATTTTCAATTCTA
TAAAGTTAGGGAGATAAATAACTACCACCATGCGCACGACGCTTATCTTAATGCCGTCGTAGGGACCGCA
CTCATTAAGAAATACCCGAAGCTAGAAAGTGAGTTTGTGTATGGTGATTACAAAGTTTATGACGTCCGTA
AGATGATCGCGAAAAGCGAACAGGAGATAGGCAAGGCTACAGCCAAATACTTCTTTTATTCTAACATTAT
GAATTTCTTTAAGACGGAAATCACTCTGGCAAACGGAGAGATACGCAAACGACCTTTAATTGAAACCAAT
GGGGAGACAGGTGAAATCGTATGGGATAAGGGCCGGGACTTCGCGACGGTGAGAAAAGTTTTGTCCATGC
CCCAAGTCAACATAGTAAAGAAAACTGAGGTGCAGACCGGAGGGTTTTCAAAGGAATCGATTCTTCCAAA
AAGGAATAGTGATAAGCTCATCGCTCGTAAAAAGGACTGGGACCCGAAAAAGTACGGTGGCTTCGATAGC
CCTACAGTTGCCTATTCTGTCCTAGTAGTGGCAAAAGTTGAGAAGGGAAAATCCAAGAAACTGAAGTCAG
TCAAAGAATTATTGGGGATAACGATTATGGAGCGCTCGTCTTTTGAAAAGAACCCCATCGACTTCCTTGA
GGCGAAAGGTTACAAGGAAGTAAAAAAGGATCTCATAATTAAACTACCAAAGTATAGTCTGTTTGAGTTA
GAAAATGGCCGAAAACGGATGTTGGCTAGCGCCGGAGAGCTTCAAAAGGGGAACGAACTCGCACTACCGT
CTAAATACGTGAATTTCCTGTATTTAGCGTCCCATTACGAGAAGTTGAAAGGTTCACCTGAAGATAACGA
ACAGAAGCAACTTTTTGTTGAGCAGCACAAACATTATCTCGACGAAATCATAGAGCAAATTTCGGAATTC
AGTAAGAGAGTCATCCTAGCTGATGCCAATCTGGACAAAGTATTAAGCGCATACAACAAGCACAGGGATA
AACCCATACGTGAGCAGGCGGAAAATATTATCCATTTGTTTACTCTTACCAACCTCGGCGCTCCAGCCGC
ATTCAAGTATTTTGACACAACGATAGATCGCAAACGATACACTTCTACCAAGGAGGTGCTAGACGCGACA
CTGATTCACCAATCCATCACGGGATTATATGAAACTCGGATAGATTTGTCACAGCTTGGGGGTGACGGAT
CCCCCAAGAAGAAGAGGAAAGTCTCGAGCGACTACAAAGACCATGACGGTGATTATAAAGATCATGACAT
CGATTACAAGGATGACGATGACAAGGCTGCAGGAGCTAGCGGCAGCGGCGCCACCAACTTCAGCCTGCTG
AAGCAGGCCGGCGACGTGGAGGAGAACCCCGGCCCCATGACCGAGTACAAGCCCACGGTGCGCCTCGCCA
CCCGCGACGACGTCCCCAGGGCCGTACGCACCCTCGCCGCCGCGTTCGCCGACTACCCCGCCACGCGCCA
CACCGTCGATCCGGACCGCCACATCGAGCGGGTCACCGAGCTGCAAGAACTCTTCCTCACGCGCGTCGGG
CTCGACATCGGCAAGGTGTGGGTCGCGGACGACGGCGCCGCGGTGGCGGTCTGGACCACGCCGGAGAGCG
TCGAAGCGGGGGCGGTGTTCGCCGAGATCGGCCCGCGCATGGCCGAGTTGAGCGGTTCCCGGCTGGCCGC
GCAGCAACAGATGGAAGGCCTCCTGGCGCCGCACCGGCCCAAGGAGCCCGCGTGGTTCCTGGCCACCGTC
GGAGTCTCGCCCGACCACCAGGGCAAGGGTCTGGGCAGCGCCGTCGTGCTCCCCGGAGTGGAGGCGGCCG
AGCGCGCCGGGGTGCCCGCCTTCCTGGAGACCTCCGCGCCCCGCAACCTCCCCTTCTACGAGCGGCTCGG
CTTCACCGTCACCGCCGACGTCGAGGTGCCCGAAGGACCGCGCACCTGGTGCATGACCCGCAAGCCCGGT
GCCTGAACGCGTTAAGTCGACAATCAACCTCTGGATTACAAAATTTGTGAAAGATTGACTGGTATTCTTA
ACTATGTTGCTCCTTTTACGCTATGTGGATACGCTGCTTTAATGCCTTTGTATCATGCTATTGCTTCCCG
TATGGCTTTCATTTTCTCCTCCTTGTATAAATCCTGGTTGCTGTCTCTTTATGAGGAGTTGTGGCCCGTT
GTCAGGCAACGTGGCGTGGTGTGCACTGTGTTTGCTGACGCAACCCCCACTGGTTGGGGCATTGCCACCA
CCTGTCAGCTCCTTTCCGGGACTTTCGCTTTCCCCCTCCCTATTGCCACGGCGGAACTCATCGCCGCCTG
CCTTGCCCGCTGCTGGACAGGGGCTCGGCTGTTGGGCACTGACAATTCCGTGGTGTTGTCGGGGAAATCA
TCGTCCTTTCCTTGGCTGCTCGCCTGTGTTGCCACCTGGATTCTGCGCGGGACGTCCTTCTGCTACGTCC
CTTCGGCCCTCAATCCAGCGGACCTTCCTTCCCGCGGCCTGCTGCCGGCTCTGCGGCCTCTTCCGCGTCT
TCGCCTTCGCCCTCAGACGAGTCGGATCTCCCTTTGGGCCGCCTCCCCGCGTCGACTTTAAGACCAATGA
CTTACAAGGCAGCTGTAGATCTTAGCCACTTTTTAAAAGAAAAGGGGGGACTGGAAGGGCTAATTCACTC
CCAACGAAGACAAGATCTGCTTTTTGCTTGTACTGGGTCTCTCTGGTTAGACCAGATCTGAGCCTGGGAG
CTCTCTGGCTAACTAGGGAACCCACTGCTTAAGCCTCAATAAAGCTTGCCTTGAGTGCTTCAAGTAGTGT
GTGCCCGTCTGTTGTGTGACTCTGGTAACTAGAGATCCCTCAGACCCTTTTAGTCAGTGTGGAAAATCTC
TAGCAGTACGTATAGTAGTTCATGTCATCTTATTATTCAGTATTTATAACTTGCAAAGAAATGAATATCA
GAGAGTGAGAGGAACTTGTTTATTGCAGCTTATAATGGTTACAAATAAAGCAATAGCATCACAAATTTCA
CAAATAAAGCATTTTTTTCACTGCATTCTAGTTGTGGTTTGTCCAAACTCATCAATGTATCTTATCATGT
CTGGCTCTAGCTATCCCGCCCCTAACTCCGCCCATCCCGCCCCTAACTCCGCCCAGTTCCGCCCATTCTC
CGCCCCATGGCTGACTAATTTTTTTTATTTATGCAGAGGCCGAGGCCGCCTCGGCCTCTGAGCTATTCCA
GAAGTAGTGAGGAGGCTTTTTTGGAGGCCTAGGGACGTACCCAATTCGCCCTATAGTGAGTCGTATTACG
CGCGCTCACTGGCCGTCGTTTTACAACGTCGTGACTGGGAAAACCCTGGCGTTACCCAACTTAATCGCCT
TGCAGCACATCCCCCTTTCGCCAGCTGGCGTAATAGCGAAGAGGCCCGCACCGATCGCCCTTCCCAACAG
TTGCGCAGCCTGAATGGCGAATGGG
[124 nt withheld, positions 8496-8619]
C
[91 nt withheld, positions 8621-8711]
A
[49 nt withheld, positions 8713-8761]
CCTTTGACGTTGGAGTCCACGTTCTTT
[37 nt withheld, positions 8789-8825]
ACCCTATCTCGGTCTATTCTTTTGATTTATAAGGGATTTTGCCGATTTCGGCCTATTGGTTAAAAAATGA
GCTGATTTAACAAAAATTTAACGCGAATTTTAACAAAATATTAACGCTTACAATTTAGGTGGCACTTTTC
GGGGAAATGTGCGCGGAACCCCTATTTGTTTATTTTTCTAAATACATTCAAATATGTATCCGCTCATGAG
ACAATAACCCTGATAAATGCTTCAATAATATTGAAAAAGGAAGAGTATGAGTATTCAACATTTCCGTGTC
GCCCTTATTCCCTTTTTTGCGGCATTTTGCCTTCCTGTTTTTGCTCACCCAGAAACGCTGGTGAAAGTAA
AAGATGCTGAAGATCAGTTGGGTGCACGAGTGGGTTACATCGAACTGGATCTCAACAGCGGTAAGATCCT
TGAGAGTTTTCGCCCCGAAGAACGTTTTCCAATGATGAGCACTTTTAAAGTTCTGCTATGTGGCGCGGTA
TTATCCCGTATTGACGCCGGGCAAGAGCAACTCGGTCGCCGCATACACTATTCTCAGAATGACTTGGTTG
AGTACTCACCAGTCACAGAAAAGCATCTTACGGATGGCATGACAGTAAGAGAATTATGCAGTGCTGCCAT
AACCATGAGTGATAACACTGCGGCCAACTTACTTCTGACAACGATCGGAGGACCGAAGGAGCTAACCGCT
TTTTTGCACAACATGGGGGATCATGTAACTCGCCTTGATCGTTGGGAACCGGAGCTGAATGAAGCCATAC
CAAACGACGAGCGTGACACCACGATGCCTGTAGCAATGGCAACAACGTTGCGCAAACTATTAACTGGCGA
ACTACTTACTCTAGCTTCCCGGCAACAATTAATAGACTGGATGGAGGCGGATAAAGTTGCAGGACCACTT
CTGCGCTCGGCCCTTCCGGCTGGCTGGTTTATTGCTGATAAATCTGGAGCCGGTGAGCGTGGGTCTCGCG
GTATCATTGCAGCACTGGGGCCAGATGGTAAGCCCTCCCGTATCGTAGTTATCTACACGACGGGGAGTCA
GGCAACTATGGATGAACGAAATAGACAGATCGCTGAGATAGGTGCCTCACTGATTAAGCATTGGTAACTG
TCAGACCAAGTTTACTCATATATACTTTAGATTGATTTAAAACTTCATTTTTAATTTAAAAGGATCTAGG
TGAAGATCCTTTTTGATAATCTCATGACCAAAATCCCTTAACGTGAGTTTTCGTTCCACTGAGCGTCAGA
CCCCGTAGAAAAGATCAAAGGATCTTCTTGAGATCCTTTTTTTCTGCGCGTAATCTGCTGCTTGCAAACA
AAAAAACCACCGCTACCAGCGGTGGTTTGTTTGCCGGATCAAGAGCTACCAACTCTTTTTCCGAAGGTAA
CTGGCTTCAGCAGAGCGCAGATACCAAATACTGTTCTTCTAGTGTAGCCGTAGTTAGGCCACCACTTCAA
GAACTCTGTAGCACCGCCTACATACCTCGCTCTGCTAATCCTGTTACCAGTGGCTGCTGCCAGTGGCGAT
AAGTCGTGTCTTACCGGGTTGGACTCAAGACGATAGTTACCGGATAAGGCGCAGCGGTCGGGCTGAACGG
GGGGTTCGTGCACACAGCCCAGCTTGGAGCGAACGACCTACACCGAACTGAGATACCTACAGCGTGAGCT
ATGAGAAAGCGCCACGCTTCCCGAAGGGAGAAAGGCGGACAGGTATCCGGTAAGCGGCAGGGTCGGAACA
GGAGAGCGCACGAGGGAGCTTCCAGGGGGAAACGCCTGGTATCTTTATAGTCCTGTCGGGTTTCGCCACC
TCTGACTTGAGCGTCGATTTTTGTGATGCTCGTCAGGGGGGCGGAGCCTATGGAAAAACGCCAGCAACGC
GGCCTTTTTACGGTTCCTGGCCTTTTGCTGGCCTTTTGCTCACATGTTCTTTCCTGCGTTATCCCCTGAT
TCTGTGGATAACCGTATTACCGCCTTTGAGTGAGCTGATACCGCTCGCCGCAGCCGAACGACCGAGCGCA
GCGAGTCAGTGAGCGAGGAAGCGGAAGAGCGCCCAATACGCAAACCGCCTCTCCCCGCGCGTTGGCCGAT
TCATTAATGCAGCTGGCACGACAGGTTTCCCGACTGGAAAGCGGGCAGTGAGCGCAACGCAATTAATGTG
AGTTAGCTCACTCATTAGGCACCCCAGGCTTTACACTTTATGCTTCCGGCTCGTATGTTGTGTGGAATTG
TGAGCGGATAACAATTTCACACAGGAAACAGCTATGACCATGATTACGCCAAGCGCGCAATTAACCCTCA
CTAAAGGGAACAAAAGCTGGAGCTGCAAGCTTAATGTAGTCTTATGCAATACT
Features (pLannotate 1.2.2; 27 found; start..end, strand, type, name):
    209..389     +  LTR            5' LTR (truncated): truncated 5' long terminal repeat (LTR) from HIV-1
    436..561     +  misc_feature   HIV-1 Ψ: packaging signal of human immunodeficiency virus type 1
    545..908     +  CDS            HIV-1 gag (fragment): gag protein from human immunodeficiency virus 1; gag
   1054..1287    +  misc_feature   RRE: The Rev response element (RRE) of HIV-1 allows for Rev-dependent mRNA export from the nucleus to the cytoplasm.
   1664..1690    +  CDS            Rev (fragment): human immunodeficiency virus 1 (HIV-1) Rev protein; rev; enhances nuclear export of unspliced and incompletely spliced viral mRNAs
   1700..1817    +  misc_feature   cPPT/CTS: central polypurine tract and central termination sequence of HIV-1
   1886..2097    +  promoter       EF-1α core promoter: core promoter for human elongation factor EF-1α
   2123..6226    +  CDS            SpCas9-HF1: Cas9 endonuclease from the Streptococcus pyogenes Type II CRISPR/Cas system, mutated to improve targeting specificity (Kleinstiver et al., 2016) carries the mutations N497A, R661A, Q695A, and Q926A
   6260..6325    +  CDS            3xFLAG: three tandem FLAG® epitope tags, followed by an enterokinase cleavage site
   6407..7006    +  CDS            PuroR (fragment): puromycin N-acetyltransferase; pac from Streptomyces; confers resistance to puromycin
   7022..7610    +  misc_feature   WPRE: woodchuck hepatitis virus posttranscriptional regulatory element
   7661..7680    +  misc_feature   cPPT/CTS (fragment): central polypurine tract and central termination sequence of HIV-1
   7682..7915    +  LTR            3' LTR (ΔU3): self-inactivating 3' long terminal repeat (LTR) from HIV-1
   7993..8114    +  polyA_signal   SV40 poly(A) signal: SV40 polyadenylation signal
   8154..8289    +  rep_origin     SV40 ori: SV40 origin of replication
   8310..8328    -  promoter       T7 promoter: promoter for bacteriophage T7 RNA polymerase
   8336..8491    +  CDS            lacZα (fragment): LacZα fragment of β-galactosidase; lacZ fragment
   8496..8924    +  rep_origin     f1 ori (sequence partly withheld): f1 bacteriophage origin of replication; arrow indicates direction of (+) strand synthesis
   8977..9081    +  promoter       AmpR promoter: bla
   9082..9942    +  CDS            AmpR: β-lactamase; bla; confers resistance to ampicillin, carbenicillin, and related antibiotics
  10113..10701   +  rep_origin     ori: high-copy-number ColE1/pMB1/pBR322/pUC origin of replication
  10884..10976   +  CDS            lacI (fragment): lac repressor; lacI; The lac repressor binds to the lac operator to inhibit transcription in E. coli. This inhibition can be relieved by adding lactose or isopropyl-β-D-thiogalactopyranoside (IPTG).
  10989..11010   +  protein_bind   CAP binding site: CAP binding activates transcription in the presence of cAMP. E. coli catabolite activator protein
  11025..11055   +  promoter       lac promoter: promoter for the E. coli lac operon
  11059..11081   +  protein_bind   lac operator (fragment): The lac repressor binds to the lac operator to inhibit transcription in E. coli. This inhibition can be relieved by adding lactose or isopropyl-β-D-thiogalactopyranoside (IPTG). lac repressor encoded by lacI
  11124..11142   +  promoter       T3 promoter: promoter for bacteriophage T3 RNA polymerase
  11170..208     +  promoter       RSV promoter (across the origin): Rous sarcoma virus enhancer/promoter
