[The description below was written by a language model from this plasmid's Addgene catalogue record and pLannotate feature annotations shown in this document.]
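Description:
pLenti-HF1-P2A-Puro is an 11.2 kb lentiviral transfer vector, adapted from the lentiCRISPRv1 backbone, for constitutive expression of the high-fidelity Streptococcus pyogenes Cas9 variant Cas9-HF1 in mammalian cells. In bacteria it is maintained through a ColE1/pUC-type origin and selected with ampicillin via the β-lactamase gene. The catalogue lists it as low copy even though the annotated origin is of the high-copy class. An f1 origin, an SV40 origin and poly(A) signal, and remnants of a lac/T7/T3 cloning region also lie in the backbone outside the viral unit.

The viral genome is transcribed from an RSV promoter fused to a truncated HIV-1 5' LTR. This is followed by the Ψ packaging signal with a gag fragment, the Rev response element for Rev-dependent nuclear export, and the cPPT/CTS. It ends in a ΔU3 self-inactivating 3' LTR, so the integrated provirus lacks LTR promoter activity. The internal cassette uses the short EF-1α core promoter (EFS) to drive SpCas9-HF1. This variant carries the N497A, R661A, Q695A and Q926A substitutions, which improve targeting specificity. It has a C-terminal 3xFLAG tag for detection.

As the name indicates, a P2A self-cleaving peptide links Cas9-HF1 to puromycin N-acetyltransferase, although the P2A itself is not annotated in the feature table. One transcript therefore yields both the nuclease and the drug marker for selecting transduced cells. A WPRE downstream enhances transcript expression. The Cas9 coding sequence is noted as not codon optimized, and no sgRNA cassette is annotated, so guides must be supplied separately. The vector is used to generate cells that stably express Cas9-HF1, and it was deposited with a study on optimized base editors.
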