Addgene plasmid #110850: pLenti-HF1-P2A-Puro
Purpose: Lentiviral vector for constitutive expression of Cas9-HF1 (not codon optimized)
Depositing lab: Lukas Dow. Depositing organization: Cornell University. Publication: Optimized base editors enable efficient editing in cells, organoids and mice. Zafra MP, Schatoff EM, Katti A, Foronda M, Breinig M, Schweitzer AY, Simon A, Han T, Goswami S, Montgomery E, Thibado J, Kastenhuber ER, Sanchez-Rivera FJ, Shi J, Vakoc CR, Lowe SW, Tschaharganeh DF, Dow LE. Nat Biotechnol. 2018 Jul 3. pii: nbt.4194. doi: 10.1038/nbt.4194. PubMed 29969439.
Backbone
  Vector backbone: Adapted from lentiCRISPRv1
  Backbone size w/o insert (bp): 6296
  Vector type: Lentiviral
  Selectable markers: Puromycin
Growth in bacteria
  Bacterial resistance: Ampicillin, 100 μg/mL
  Growth temperature: 30°C
  Growth strain: NEB Stable
  Copy number: Low Copy
Gene/Insert
  Gene/Insert name: Cas9-HF1 (alt name: HF1)
  Species: Synthetic
  Insert size (bp): 4212
  Mutation: N497A, R661A, Q695A, Q926A
  Promoter: EF1s
  Tag / fusion protein: 3X FLAG (C terminal on insert)
  Cloning method: Gibson Cloning
  Sequencing primers: 5′ TAAGTGCAGTAGTCGCCGTG; 3′ TTAAGAATACCAGTCAATCTTTC
Terms and licenses: Academic/Nonprofit Terms; Industry Terms: Not Available to Industry
How to cite: pLenti-HF1-P2A-Puro was a gift from Lukas Dow (Addgene plasmid # 110850 ; http://n2t.net/addgene:110850 ; RRID:Addgene_110850)
